Addgene plasmid #111583: pAAV-EWB-DIO-cyan pre-eGRASP(p30)
Purpose: An AAV vector that expresses double floxed cyan pre-eGRASP(p30) under the Ef1a promoter.
Depositing lab: Bong-Kiun Kaang. Depositing organization: Seoul National University. Publication: Interregional synaptic maps among engram cells underlie memory formation. Choi JH, Sim SE, Kim JI, Choi DI, Oh J, Ye S, Lee J, Kim T, Ko HG, Lim CS, Kaang BK. Science. 2018 Apr 27;360(6387):430-435. doi: 10.1126/science.aas9204. PubMed 29700265.
Backbone
  Vector backbone: pAAV
  Backbone size w/o insert (bp): 5293
  Total vector size (bp): 6643
  Vector type: AAV
Growth in bacteria
  Bacterial resistance: Ampicillin, 100 μg/mL
  Growth temperature: 37°C
  Growth strain: NEB Stable
  Copy number: Unknown
Gene/Insert
  Gene/Insert name: cyan pre-eGRASP(p30)
  Insert size (bp): 1350
  Promoter: Ef1a
  Cloning method: Restriction Enzyme; 5′ cloning site NcoI (not destroyed); 3′ cloning site AscI (not destroyed)
  Sequencing primers: 5′ None; 3′ None
Terms and licenses: Academic/Nonprofit Terms; Industry Terms: Not Available to Industry
How to cite: pAAV-EWB-DIO-cyan pre-eGRASP(p30) was a gift from Bong-Kiun Kaang (Addgene plasmid # 111583 ; http://n2t.net/addgene:111583 ; RRID:Addgene_111583)
