[The description below was written by a language model from this plasmid's Addgene catalogue record, the feature table of its GenBank file and pLannotate feature annotations shown in this document.]
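Description:
pAAV-EWB-DIO-cyan pre-eGRASP(p30) is an adeno-associated virus transfer plasmid of about 6.6 kb built on a pAAV backbone. It is used to package recombinant AAV that expresses a presynaptic split-fluorescent-protein component in a Cre-dependent manner. In bacteria it is maintained by a high-copy ColE1/pUC-type origin and selected with ampicillin through the bla gene. An f1 phage origin is also present. The expression cassette lies between two AAV2 inverted terminal repeats, which provide the cis signals for genome replication and encapsidation. The NGS-derived sequence record is about 10 nt shorter than the depositor's map, and one ITR is annotated in it only as fragments.

Between the ITRs, the human EF-1α promoter with its first intron is followed by a DIO (double-floxed inverted) arrangement. A lox2272/loxP pair sits upstream and a second pair in the opposite orientation sits downstream of the roughly 1.35 kb insert, which is on the antisense strand. Without Cre the coding sequence cannot be read from the promoter. Cre recombination between the compatible lox sites inverts the insert and then locks it in the sense orientation, so expression is restricted to Cre-positive cells. Read in its own orientation, the insert begins with a Kozak sequence and a short segment matching a mouse immunoglobulin kappa chain, presumably a secretion leader. This is followed by a GFP-derived fragment and a portion of mouse neurexin-1β, a presynaptic cell-surface protein. The record does not define the "p30" element or the changes responsible for cyan emission. A WPRE and the bovine growth hormone polyadenylation signal follow the cassette to enhance transcript stability and processing. The associated publication concerns mapping synaptic connections between engram cells across brain regions, consistent with a presynaptic partner that reconstitutes fluorescence at contacts with cells carrying a complementary postsynaptic component.
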