LOCUS       Exported 6643 bp ds-DNA circular SYN 12-MAY-2021
DEFINITION  An AAV vector that expresses double floxed cyan pre-eGRASP(p30)
            under the Ef1a promoter..
ACCESSION   .
VERSION     .
KEYWORDS    pAAV-EWB-DIO-cyan pre-eGRASP(p30)
SOURCE      synthetic DNA construct
  ORGANISM  synthetic DNA construct
REFERENCE   1 (bases 1 to 6643)
  AUTHORS   Choi JH, Sim SE, Kim JI, Choi DI, Oh J, Ye S, Lee J, Kim T, Ko HG,
            Lim CS, Kaang BK
  TITLE     Interregional synaptic maps among engram cells underlie memory
            formation.
  JOURNAL   Science. 2018 Apr 27;360(6387):430-435. doi:
            10.1126/science.aas9204.
  PUBMED    29700265
REFERENCE   2 (bases 1 to 6643)
  AUTHORS   .
  TITLE     Direct Submission
  JOURNAL   Exported May 12, 2021 from SnapGene Server 1.1.58
            http://www.snapgene.com
FEATURES             Location/Qualifiers
     source          1..6643
                     /organism="synthetic DNA construct"
                     /mol_type="other DNA"
     repeat_region   1..141
                     /label=AAV2 ITR
                     /note="inverted terminal repeat of adeno-associated virus
                     serotype 2"
     repeat_region   12..141
                     /label=AAV2 ITR
     promoter        242..1419
                     /label=EF-1-alpha promoter
                     /note="strong constitutive promoter for human elongation
                     factor EF-1-alpha"
     intron          473..1410
                     /label=EF-1-alpha intron A
                     /note="intron upstream of the start codon of human
                     EF-1-alpha"
     primer_bind     1367..1387
                     /label=EF1a-F
                     /note="Human elongation factor-1a promoter, forward primer"
     protein_bind    1450..1483
                     /label=lox2272
                     /bound_moiety="Cre recombinase"
                     /note="Cre-mediated recombination occurs in the 8-bp core
                     sequence (GGATACTT). lox2272 sites are compatible with each
                     other, but incompatible with loxP or loxN sites (Lee and
                     Saito, 1988)."
     protein_bind    1534..1567
                     /label=loxP
                     /bound_moiety="Cre recombinase"
                     /note="Cre-mediated recombination occurs in the 8-bp core
                     sequence (GCATACAT)."
     primer_bind     2787..2808
                     /label=EGFP-N
                     /note="EGFP, reverse primer"
     regulatory      2922..2931
                     /regulatory_class="other"
                     /note="vertebrate consensus sequence for strong initiation
                     of translation (Kozak, 1987)"
     protein_bind    complement(2936..2969)
                     /label=lox2272
                     /bound_moiety="Cre recombinase"
                     /note="Cre-mediated recombination occurs in the 8-bp core
                     sequence (GGATACTT). lox2272 sites are compatible with each
                     other, but incompatible with loxP or loxN sites (Lee and
                     Saito, 1988)."
     protein_bind    complement(3020..3053)
                     /label=loxP
                     /bound_moiety="Cre recombinase"
                     /note="Cre-mediated recombination occurs in the 8-bp core
                     sequence (GCATACAT)."
     misc_feature    3073..3661
                     /label=WPRE
                     /note="woodchuck hepatitis virus posttranscriptional
                     regulatory element"
     primer_bind     complement(3126..3146)
                     /label=WPRE-R
                     /note="WPRE, reverse primer"
     CDS             complement(3544..3555)
                     /codon_start=1
                     /product="Factor Xa recognition and cleavage site"
                     /label=Factor Xa site
                     /translation="IEGR"
     polyA_signal    3674..3898
                     /label=bGH poly(A) signal
                     /note="bovine growth hormone polyadenylation signal"
     repeat_region   3906..4046
                     /label=AAV2 ITR
                     /note="inverted terminal repeat of adeno-associated virus
                     serotype 2"
     repeat_region   3906..4035
                     /label=AAV2 ITR
     rep_origin      4121..4576
                     /direction=RIGHT
                     /label=f1 ori
                     /note="f1 bacteriophage origin of replication; arrow
                     indicates direction of (+) strand synthesis"
     primer_bind     complement(4208..4227)
                     /label=F1ori-R
                     /note="F1 origin, reverse primer"
     primer_bind     4418..4439
                     /label=F1ori-F
                     /note="F1 origin, forward primer"
     primer_bind     complement(4593..4612)
                     /label=pRS-marker
                     /note="pRS vectors, use to sequence yeast selectable
                     marker"
     primer_bind     4712..4734
                     /label=pGEX 3'
                     /note="pGEX vectors, reverse primer"
     primer_bind     complement(4772..4790)
                     /label=pBRforEco
                     /note="pBR322 vectors, upsteam of EcoRI site, forward
                     primer"
     promoter        4858..4962
                     /gene="bla"
                     /label=AmpR promoter
     CDS             4963..5823
                     /codon_start=1
                     /gene="bla"
                     /product="beta-lactamase"
                     /label=AmpR
                     /note="confers resistance to ampicillin, carbenicillin, and
                     related antibiotics"
                     /translation="MSIQHFRVALIPFFAAFCLPVFAHPETLVKVKDAEDQLGARVGYI
                     ELDLNSGKILESFRPEERFPMMSTFKVLLCGAVLSRIDAGQEQLGRRIHYSQNDLVEYS
                     PVTEKHLTDGMTVRELCSAAITMSDNTAANLLLTTIGGPKELTAFLHNMGDHVTRLDRW
                     EPELNEAIPNDERDTTMPVAMATTLRKLLTGELLTLASRQQLIDWMEADKVAGPLLRSA
                     LPAGWFIADKSGAGERGSRGIIAALGPDGKPSRIVVIYTTGSQATMDERNRQIAEIGAS
                     LIKHW"
     primer_bind     complement(5181..5200)
                     /label=Amp-R
                     /note="Ampicillin resistance gene, reverse primer"
     rep_origin      5994..6582
                     /direction=RIGHT
                     /label=ori
                     /note="high-copy-number ColE1/pMB1/pBR322/pUC origin of
                     replication"
     primer_bind     6483..6502
                     /label=pBR322ori-F
                     /note="pBR322 origin, forward primer"
ORIGIN
        1 cctgcaggca gctgcgcgct cgctcgctca ctgaggccgc ccgggcaaag cccgggcgtc
       61 gggcgacctt tggtcgcccg gcctcagtga gcgagcgagc gcgcagagag ggagtggcca
      121 actccatcac taggggttcc tgcggccgca cgcgtaagct ttgcaaagat ggataaagtt
      181 ttaaacagag aggaatcttt gcagctaatg gaccttctag gtcttgaaag gagtgggaat
      241 tggctccggt gcccgtcagt gggcagagcg cacatcgccc acagtccccg agaagttggg
      301 gggaggggtc ggcaattgaa ccggtgccta gagaaggtgg cgcggggtaa actgggaaag
      361 tgatgtcgtg tactggctcc gcctttttcc cgagggtggg ggagaaccgt atataagtgc
      421 agtagtcgcc gtgaacgttc tttttcgcaa cgggtttgcc gccagaacac aggtaagtgc
      481 cgtgtgtggt tcccgcgggc ctggcctctt tacgggttat ggcccttgcg tgccttgaat
      541 tacttccact ggctgcagta cgtgattctt gatcccgagc ttcgggttgg aagtgggtgg
      601 gagagttcga ggccttgcgc ttaaggagcc ccttcgcctc gtgcttgagt tgaggcctgg
      661 cctgggcgct ggggccgccg cgtgcgaatc tggtggcacc ttcgcgcctg tctcgctgct
      721 ttcgataagt ctctagccat ttaaaatttt tgatgacctg ctgcgacgct ttttttctgg
      781 caagatagtc ttgtaaatgc gggccaagat ctgcacactg gtatttcggt ttttggggcc
      841 gcgggcggcg acggggcccg tgcgtcccag cgcacatgtt cggcgaggcg gggcctgcga
      901 gcgcggccac cgagaatcgg acgggggtag tctcaagctg gccggcctgc tctggtgcct
      961 ggcctcgcgc cgccgtgtat cgccccgccc tgggcggcaa ggctggcccg gtcggcacca
     1021 gttgcgtgag cggaaagatg gccgcttccc ggccctgctg cagggagctc aaaatggagg
     1081 acgcggcgct cgggagagcg ggcgggtgag tcacccacac aaaggaaaag ggcctttccg
     1141 tcctcagccg tcgcttcatg tgactccacg gagtaccggg cgccgtccag gcacctcgat
     1201 tagttctcga gcttttggag tacgtcgtct ttaggttggg gggaggggtt ttatgcgatg
     1261 gagtttcccc acactgagtg ggtggagact gaagttaggc cagcttggca cttgatgtaa
     1321 ttctccttgg aatttgccct ttttgagttt ggatcttggt tcattctcaa gcctcagaca
     1381 gtggttcaaa gtttttttct tccatttcag gtgtcgtgag gtaccggatc ctctagagtc
     1441 gactccggaa taacttcgta taggatactt tatacgaagt tatgcagaat ggtagctgga
     1501 ttgtagctgc tattagcaat atgaaacctc ttaataactt cgtatagcat acattatacg
     1561 aagttatggc gcgccttaga cataatactc cttatccttg ttcttcttgt ttttgttggc
     1621 gcttttcgca ctgctgggct gcttctcctt gaccacagcc ccattggact gtgctgagtt
     1681 actgatgtag tttcgactct catccacgtg atatgagcct tcatcccggt ttctgtactt
     1741 gtacatggca tagaggagga tgaggatgca cagagctgct gctgcgacaa tccccaccac
     1801 catgccagtg gtactgctag actcccggat cacctctgcc gagcctgggt atggttcgcg
     1861 gccgcccact cgggtggggt tggctaaccc acctgagctc ggctcacagg ggtcaatgtc
     1921 ctcatcgtcg ctgggacact ctgccgaggc cacaaggata tcatccgtgg tctggctgat
     1981 aggctccttt gtggggggct ttcctcgtcg agctgtgctg gtagccaggg ttgtggtggt
     2041 ctccatgatt gaggtggaca tctcggactg catggcagtg gctgtcgact cagttgtcat
     2101 agaggaaggc acttcggtac cgcttccgcc tccggaacct cctccaggtg gcagtggtgg
     2161 aggctttgta ggagctctag atccgccact gcctccagat ccaccggtct tctcgttggg
     2221 gtctttgctc agcacgctct gggtgctcag gtagtggttg tcgggcagca gcacggggcc
     2281 gtcgccgatg ggggtgttct gctggtagtg gtcggcgagc tgcacgctgc cgtcctccac
     2341 gttgtggcgc acggtgaagt tggccttgat gccgttcttc tgcttgtcgg cggtgatata
     2401 gacgttgccg ctgttgaagt tgtactccag cttgtgcccc aggatgttgc cgtcctcctt
     2461 gaagtcggtg cccttcagct cgatgcggtt caccagggtg tcgccctcga acttcaccac
     2521 ggcgcgggtc ttgtacttgc cgtcgtcctt gaaggagatg gtgcgctcct ggacgtagcc
     2581 ttcgggcatg gcggacttga agaagtcgtg ccgcttcatg tggtcggggt agcgggcgaa
     2641 gcactgcacg ccccagctca gggtggtcac gagggtgggc cagggcacgg gcagcttgcc
     2701 ggtggtgcag atgaacttca gggtcagctt gccgatggtg gcatcgccct cgccctcgcc
     2761 cctcacgctg aacttgtggc cgtttacgtc gccgtccagc tcgaccagga tgggcaccac
     2821 cccggtgaac agctcctcgc ccttgctgcc tccgaccggt gcgtcgccgg tgctgccggg
     2881 cacccagagc agcagcaccc atagcaggag ggtgtcggtc tccatggtgg ctagaataac
     2941 ttcgtataaa gtatcctata cgaagttatt tgccttaacc cagaaattat cactgttatt
     3001 ctttagaatg gtgcaaagaa taacttcgta taatgtatgc tatacgaagt tatgaattcc
     3061 tgcagccccg ataatcaacc tctggattac aaaatttgtg aaagattgac tggtattctt
     3121 aactatgttg ctccttttac gctatgtgga tacgctgctt taatgccttt gtatcatgct
     3181 attgcttccc gtatggcttt cattttctcc tccttgtata aatcctggtt gctgtctctt
     3241 tatgaggagt tgtggcccgt tgtcaggcaa cgtggcgtgg tgtgcactgt gtttgctgac
     3301 gcaaccccca ctggttgggg cattgccacc acctgtcagc tcctttccgg gactttcgct
     3361 ttccccctcc ctattgccac ggcggaactc atcgccgcct gccttgcccg ctgctggaca
     3421 ggggctcggc tgttgggcac tgacaattcc gtggtgttgt cggggaaatc atcgtccttt
     3481 ccttggctgc tcgcctgtgt tgccacctgg attctgcgcg ggacgtcctt ctgctacgtc
     3541 ccttcggccc tcaatccagc ggaccttcct tcccgcggcc tgctgccggc tctgcggcct
     3601 cttccgcgtc ttcgccttcg ccctcagacg agtcggatct ccctttgggc cgcctccccg
     3661 catcgggggg atcctgtgcc ttctagttgc cagccatctg ttgtttgccc ctcccccgtg
     3721 ccttccttga ccctggaagg tgccactccc actgtccttt cctaataaaa tgaggaaatt
     3781 gcatcgcatt gtctgagtag gtgtcattct attctggggg gtggggtggg gcaggacagc
     3841 aagggggagg attgggaaga caatagcagg catgctgggg atgcggtggg ctctatggcg
     3901 gccgcaggaa cccctagtga tggagttggc cactccctct ctgcgcgctc gctcgctcac
     3961 tgaggccggg cgaccaaagg tcgcccgacg cccgggcttt gcccgggcgg cctcagtgag
     4021 cgagcgagcg cgcagctgcc tgcaggggcg cctgatgcgg tattttctcc ttacgcatct
     4081 gtgcggtatt tcacaccgca tannnnnnnn nnnnnnnnnn nnnnnnnnnn nnnnnnnnnn
     4141 nnnnnnnnnn nnnnnnnnnn nnnnnnnnnn nnnnnnnnnn nnnnnnnnnn nnnnnnnnnn
     4201 nnnnnnnnnn nnnnnnnnnn nnnnnnnnnn nnnnnnnnnn nnnncnnnnn nnnnnnnnnn
     4261 nnnnnnnnnn nnnnnnnnnn nnnnnnnnnn nnnnnnnnnn nnnnnnnnnn nnnnnnnnnn
     4321 nnnnnnnnnn nnnnnnnnnn nnnnnnnnnn nnnnnnnnnn nnnnnnnnnn nnnnnnnnnn
     4381 nnnnnncctt tgacgttgga gtccacgttc tttaatagtg gactcttgtt ccaaactgga
     4441 acaacactca accctatctc gggctattct tttgatttat aagggatttt gccgatttcg
     4501 gcctattggt taaaaaatga gctgatttaa caaaaattta acgcgaattt taacaaaata
     4561 ttaacgttta caattttatg gtgcactctc agtacaatct gctctgatgc cgcatagtta
     4621 agccagcccc gacacccgcc aacacccgct gacgcgccct gacgggcttg tctgctcccg
     4681 gcatccgctt acagacaagc tgtgaccgtc tccgggagct gcatgtgtca gaggttttca
     4741 ccgtcatcac cgaaacgcgc gagacgaaag ggcctcgtga tacgcctatt tttataggtt
     4801 aatgtcatga taataatggt ttcttagacg tcaggtggca cttttcgggg aaatgtgcgc
     4861 ggaaccccta tttgtttatt tttctaaata cattcaaata tgtatccgct catgagacaa
     4921 taaccctgat aaatgcttca ataatattga aaaaggaaga gtatgagtat tcaacatttc
     4981 cgtgtcgccc ttattccctt ttttgcggca ttttgccttc ctgtttttgc tcacccagaa
     5041 acgctggtga aagtaaaaga tgctgaagat cagttgggtg cacgagtggg ttacatcgaa
     5101 ctggatctca acagcggtaa gatccttgag agttttcgcc ccgaagaacg ttttccaatg
     5161 atgagcactt ttaaagttct gctatgtggc gcggtattat cccgtattga cgccgggcaa
     5221 gagcaactcg gtcgccgcat acactattct cagaatgact tggttgagta ctcaccagtc
     5281 acagaaaagc atcttacgga tggcatgaca gtaagagaat tatgcagtgc tgccataacc
     5341 atgagtgata acactgcggc caacttactt ctgacaacga tcggaggacc gaaggagcta
     5401 accgcttttt tgcacaacat gggggatcat gtaactcgcc ttgatcgttg ggaaccggag
     5461 ctgaatgaag ccataccaaa cgacgagcgt gacaccacga tgcctgtagc aatggcaaca
     5521 acgttgcgca aactattaac tggcgaacta cttactctag cttcccggca acaattaata
     5581 gactggatgg aggcggataa agttgcagga ccacttctgc gctcggccct tccggctggc
     5641 tggtttattg ctgataaatc tggagccggt gagcgtgggt ctcgcggtat cattgcagca
     5701 ctggggccag atggtaagcc ctcccgtatc gtagttatct acacgacggg gagtcaggca
     5761 actatggatg aacgaaatag acagatcgct gagataggtg cctcactgat taagcattgg
     5821 taactgtcag accaagttta ctcatatata ctttagattg atttaaaact tcatttttaa
     5881 tttaaaagga tctaggtgaa gatccttttt gataatctca tgaccaaaat cccttaacgt
     5941 gagttttcgt tccactgagc gtcagacccc gtagaaaaga tcaaaggatc ttcttgagat
     6001 cctttttttc tgcgcgtaat ctgctgcttg caaacaaaaa aaccaccgct accagcggtg
     6061 gtttgtttgc cggatcaaga gctaccaact ctttttccga aggtaactgg cttcagcaga
     6121 gcgcagatac caaatactgt ccttctagtg tagccgtagt taggccacca cttcaagaac
     6181 tctgtagcac cgcctacata cctcgctctg ctaatcctgt taccagtggc tgctgccagt
     6241 ggcgataagt cgtgtcttac cgggttggac tcaagacgat agttaccgga taaggcgcag
     6301 cggtcgggct gaacgggggg ttcgtgcaca cagcccagct tggagcgaac gacctacacc
     6361 gaactgagat acctacagcg tgagctatga gaaagcgcca cgcttcccga agggagaaag
     6421 gcggacaggt atccggtaag cggcagggtc ggaacaggag agcgcacgag ggagcttcca
     6481 gggggaaacg cctggtatct ttatagtcct gtcgggtttc gccacctctg acttgagcgt
     6541 cgatttttgt gatgctcgtc aggggggcgg agcctatgga aaaacgccag caacgcggcc
     6601 tttttacggt tcctggcctt ttgctggcct tttgctcaca tgt
//
