Features (pLannotate 1.2.2; 24 found; start..end, strand, type, name):
      1..1179    +  promoter       EF-1α promoter: strong constitutive promoter for human elongation factor EF-1α
   1186..1203    +  misc_feature   MCS (fragment): pUC18/19 multiple cloning site
   1210..1243    +  protein_bind   lox2272: Cre-mediated recombination occurs in the 8-bp core sequence (GGATACTT). lox2272 sites are compatible with each other, but incompatible with loxP or loxN sites (Lee and Saito, 1988). Cre recombinase
   1244..1293    -  intron         β-globin intron (fragment): internally truncated intron from human β-globin
   1294..1327    +  protein_bind   loxP: Cre-mediated recombination occurs in the 8-bp core sequence (GCATACAT). Cre recombinase
   1339..1875    -  CDS            Nrxn1 (fragment): NRX1B_MOUSE - Experimental evidence at protein level: Swiss-Prot protein existence level 1. Neuronal cell surface protein that may be involved in cell recognition and cell adhesion by forming intracellular junctions through binding to neuroligins. May play a role in formation or maintenance of synaptic junctions. May mediate intracellular signaling. May play a role in angiogenesis (By similarity). From Mus musculus (Mouse).
   1969..2607    -  CDS            Trp-less GFP (fragment): Trp-less GFP is a fluorescent protein published in 2012, derived from Aequorea victoria.
   2623..2685    -  CDS            KV3A6_MOUSE (fragment): Experimental evidence at protein level: Swiss-Prot protein existence level 1. From Mus musculus (Mouse).
   2696..2729    -  protein_bind   lox2272: Cre-mediated recombination occurs in the 8-bp core sequence (GGATACTT). lox2272 sites are compatible with each other, but incompatible with loxP or loxN sites (Lee and Saito, 1988). Cre recombinase
   2730..2779    -  intron         β-globin intron (fragment): internally truncated intron from human β-globin
   2780..2813    -  protein_bind   loxP: Cre-mediated recombination occurs in the 8-bp core sequence (GCATACAT). Cre recombinase
   2833..3421    +  misc_feature   WPRE: woodchuck hepatitis virus posttranscriptional regulatory element
   3434..3658    +  polyA_signal   bGH poly(A) signal: bovine growth hormone polyadenylation signal
   3666..3806    +  repeat_region  AAV2 ITR: inverted terminal repeat of adeno-associated virus serotype 2 inverted
   3811..3862    -  misc_feature   bom (fragment): basis of mobility region from pBR322
   3881..4336    +  rep_origin     f1 ori (sequence partly withheld): f1 bacteriophage origin of replication; arrow indicates direction of (+) strand synthesis
   4337..4386    -  misc_feature   bom (fragment): basis of mobility region from pBR322
   4488..4523    -  CDS            rop (fragment): Rop protein, which maintains plasmids at low copy number; rop
   4618..4722    +  promoter       AmpR promoter: bla
   4723..5583    +  CDS            AmpR: β-lactamase; bla; confers resistance to ampicillin, carbenicillin, and related antibiotics
   5754..6342    +  rep_origin     ori: high-copy-number ColE1/pMB1/pBR322/pUC origin of replication
   6415..6442    +  repeat_region  AAV2 ITR (fragment): inverted terminal repeat of adeno-associated virus serotype 2 inverted
   6471..6498    +  repeat_region  AAV2 ITR (fragment): inverted terminal repeat of adeno-associated virus serotype 2 inverted
   6561..6627    +  CDS            small t antigen (fragment): SV40 (simian virus 40) small t antigen
>Addgene plasmid #111583 | pAAV-EWB-DIO-cyan pre-eGRASP(p30) | addgene full sequence | sequence record 212231 | Addgene NGS Result
GGCTCCGGTGCCCGTCAGTGGGCAGAGCGCACATCGCCCACAGTCCCCGAGAAGTTGGGGGGAGGGGTCG
GCAATTGAACCGGTGCCTAGAGAAGGTGGCGCGGGGTAAACTGGGAAAGTGATGTCGTGTACTGGCTCCG
CCTTTTTCCCGAGGGTGGGGGAGAACCGTATATAAGTGCAGTAGTCGCCGTGAACGTTCTTTTTCGCAAC
GGGTTTGCCGCCAGAACACAGGTAAGTGCCGTGTGTGGTTCCCGCGGGCCTGGCCTCTTTACGGGTTATG
GCCCTTGCGTGCCTTGAATTACTTCCACCTGGCTGCAGTACGTGATTCTTGATCCCGAGCTTCGGGTTGG
AAGTGGGTGGGAGAGTTCGAGGCCTTGCGCTTAAGGAGCCCCTTCGCCTCGTGCTTGAGTTGAGGCCTGG
CCTGGGCGCTGGGGCCGCCGCGTGCGAATCTGGTGGCACCTTCGCGCCTGTCTCGCTGCTTTCGATAAGT
CTCTAGCCATTTAAAATTTTTGATGACCTGCTGCGACGCTTTTTTTCTGGCAAGATAGTCTTGTAAATGC
GGGCCAAGATCTGCACACTGGTATTTCGGTTTTTGGGGCCGCGGGCGGCGACGGGGCCCGTGCGTCCCAG
CGCACATGTTCGGCGAGGCGGGGCCTGCGAGCGCGGCCACCGAGAATCGGACGGGGGTAGTCTCAAGCTG
GCCGGCCTGCTCTGGTGCCTGGCCTCGCGCCGCCGTGTATCGCCCCGCCCTGGGCGGCAAGGCTGGCCCG
GTCGGCACCAGTTGCGTGAGCGGAAAGATGGCCGCTTCCCGGCCCTGCTGCAGGGAGCTCAAAATGGAGG
ACGCGGCGCTCGGGAGAGCGGGCGGGTGAGTCACCCACACAAAGGAAAAGGGCCTTTCCGTCCTCAGCCG
TCGCTTCATGTGACTCCACGGAGTACCGGGCGCCGTCCAGGCACCTCGATTAGTTCTCGAGCTTTTGGAG
TACGTCGTCTTTAGGTTGGGGGGAGGGGTTTTATGCGATGGAGTTTCCCCACACTGAGTGGGTGGAGACT
GAAGTTAGGCCAGCTTGGCACTTGATGTAATTCTCCTTGGAATTTGCCCTTTTTGAGTTTGGATCTTGGT
TCATTCTCAAGCCTCAGACAGTGGTTCAAAGTTTTTTTCTTCCATTTCAGGTGTCGTGAGGTACCGGATC
CTCTAGAGTCGACTCCGGAATAACTTCGTATAGGATACTTTATACGAAGTTATGCAGAATGGTAGCTGGA
TTGTAGCTGCTATTAGCAATATGAAACCTCTTAATAACTTCGTATAGCATACATTATACGAAGTTATGGC
GCGCCTTAGACATAATACTCCTTATCCTTGTTCTTCTTGTTTTTGTTGGCGCTTTTCGCACTGCTGGGCT
GCTTCTCCTTGACCACAGCCCCATTGGACTGTGCTGAGTTACTGATGTAGTTTCGACTCTCATCCACGTG
ATATGAGCCTTCATCCCGGTTTCTGTACTTGTACATGGCATAGAGGAGGATGAGGATGCACAGAGCTGCT
GCTGCGACAATCCCCACCACCATGCCAGTGGTACTGCTAGACTCCCGGATCACCTCTGCCGAGCCTGGGT
ATGGTTCGCGGCCGCCCACTCGGGTGGGGTTGGCTAACCCACCTGAGCTCGGCTCACAGGGGTCAATGTC
CTCATCGTCGCTGGGACACTCTGCCGAGGCCACAAGGATATCATCCGTGGTCTGGCTGATAGGCTCCTTT
GTGGGGGGCTTTCCTCGTCGAGCTGTGCTGGTAGCCAGGGTTGTGGTGGTCTCCATGATTGAGGTGGACA
TCTCGGACTGCATGGCAGTGGCTGTCGACTCAGTTGTCATAGAGGAAGGCACTTCGGTACCGCTTCCGCC
TCCGGAACCTCCTCCAGGTGGCAGTGGTGGAGGCTTTGTAGGAGCTCTAGATCCGCCACTGCCTCCAGAT
CCACCGGTCTTCTCGTTGGGGTCTTTGCTCAGCACGCTCTGGGTGCTCAGGTAGTGGTTGTCGGGCAGCA
GCACGGGGCCGTCGCCGATGGGGGTGTTCTGCTGGTAGTGGTCGGCGAGCTGCACGCTGCCGTCCTCCAC
GTTGTGGCGCACGGTGAAGTTGGCCTTGATGCCGTTCTTCTGCTTGTCGGCGGTGATATAGACGTTGCCG
CTGTTGAAGTTGTACTCCAGCTTGTGCCCCAGGATGTTGCCGTCCTCCTTGAAGTCGGTGCCCTTCAGCT
CGATGCGGTTCACCAGGGTGTCGCCCTCGAACTTCACCACGGCGCGGGTCTTGTACTTGCCGTCGTCCTT
GAAGGAGATGGTGCGCTCCTGGACGTAGCCTTCGGGCATGGCGGACTTGAAGAAGTCGTGCCGCTTCATG
TGGTCGGGGTAGCGGGCGAAGCACTGCACGCCCCAGCTCAGGGTGGTCACGAGGGTGGGCCAGGGCACGG
GCAGCTTGCCGGTGGTGCAGATGAACTTCAGGGTCAGCTTGCCGATGGTGGCATCGCCCTCGCCCTCGCC
CCTCACGCTGAACTTGTGGCCGTTTACGTCGCCGTCCAGCTCGACCAGGATGGGCACCACCCCGGTGAAC
AGCTCCTCGCCCTTGCTGCCTCCGACCGGTGCGTCGCCGGTGCTGCCGGGCACCCAGAGCAGCAGCACCC
ATAGCAGGAGGGTGTCGGTCTCCATGGTGGCTAGAATAACTTCGTATAAAGTATCCTATACGAAGTTATT
TGCCTTAACCCAGAAATTATCACTGTTATTCTTTAGAATGGTGCAAAGAATAACTTCGTATAATGTATGC
TATACGAAGTTATGAATTCCTGCAGCCCCGATAATCAACCTCTGGATTACAAAATTTGTGAAAGATTGAC
TGGTATTCTTAACTATGTTGCTCCTTTTACGCTATGTGGATACGCTGCTTTAATGCCTTTGTATCATGCT
ATTGCTTCCCGTATGGCTTTCATTTTCTCCTCCTTGTATAAATCCTGGTTGCTGTCTCTTTATGAGGAGT
TGTGGCCCGTTGTCAGGCAACGTGGCGTGGTGTGCACTGTGTTTGCTGACGCAACCCCCACTGGTTGGGG
CATTGCCACCACCTGTCAGCTCCTTTCCGGGACTTTCGCTTTCCCCCTCCCTATTGCCACGGCGGAACTC
ATCGCCGCCTGCCTTGCCCGCTGCTGGACAGGGGCTCGGCTGTTGGGCACTGACAATTCCGTGGTGTTGT
CGGGGAAATCATCGTCCTTTCCTTGGCTGCTCGCCTGTGTTGCCACCTGGATTCTGCGCGGGACGTCCTT
CTGCTACGTCCCTTCGGCCCTCAATCCAGCGGACCTTCCTTCCCGCGGCCTGCTGCCGGCTCTGCGGCCT
CTTCCGCGTCTTCGCCTTCGCCCTCAGACGAGTCGGATCTCCCTTTGGGCCGCCTCCCCGCATCGGGGGG
ATCCTGTGCCTTCTAGTTGCCAGCCATCTGTTGTTTGCCCCTCCCCCGTGCCTTCCTTGACCCTGGAAGG
TGCCACTCCCACTGTCCTTTCCTAATAAAATGAGGAAATTGCATCGCATTGTCTGAGTAGGTGTCATTCT
ATTCTGGGGGGTGGGGTGGGGCAGGACAGCAAGGGGGAGGATTGGGAAGACAATAGCAGGCATGCTGGGG
ATGCGGTGGGCTCTATGGCGGCCGCAGGAACCCCTAGTGATGGAGTTGGCCACTCCCTCTCTGCGCGCTC
GCTCGCTCACTGAGGCCGGGCGACCAAAGGTCGCCCGACGCCCGGGCTTTGCCCGGGCGGCCTCAGTGAG
CGAGCGAGCGCGCAGCTGCCTGCAGGGGCGCCTGATGCGGTATTTTCTCCTTACGCATCTGTGCGGTATT
TCACACCGCATA
[95 nt withheld, positions 3863-3957]
T
[46 nt withheld, positions 3959-4004]
C
[141 nt withheld, positions 4006-4146]
CCTTTGACGTTGGAGTCCACGTTCTTTAATAGTGGACTCTTGTTCCAAACTGGAACAACACTCAACTCTA
TCTCGGGCTATTCTTTTGATTTATAAGGGATTTTGCCGATTTCGGTCTATTGGTTAAAAAATGAGCTGAT
TTAACAAAAATTTAACGCGAATTTTAACAAAATATTAACGTTTACAATTTTATGGTGCACTCTCAGTACA
ATCTGCTCTGATGCCGCATAGTTAAGCCAGCCCCGACACCCGCCAACACCCGCTGACGCGCCCTGACGGG
CTTGTCTGCTCCCGGCATCCGCTTACAGACAAGCTGTGACCGTCTCCGGGAGCTGCATGTGTCAGAGGTT
TTCACCGTCATCACCGAAACGCGCGAGACGAAAGGGCCTCGTGATACGCCTATTTTTATAGGTTAATGTC
ATGATAATAATGGTTTCTTAGACGTCAGGTGGCACTTTTCGGGGAAATGTGCGCGGAACCCCTATTTGTT
TATTTTTCTAAATACATTCAAATATGTATCCGCTCATGAGACAATAACCCTGATAAATGCTTCAATAATA
TTGAAAAAGGAAGAGTATGAGTATTCAACATTTCCGTGTCGCCCTTATTCCCTTTTTTGCGGCATTTTGC
CTTCCTGTTTTTGCTCACCCAGAAACGCTGGTGAAAGTAAAAGATGCTGAAGATCAGTTGGGTGCACGAG
TGGGTTACATCGAACTGGATCTCAACAGCGGTAAGATCCTTGAGAGTTTTCGCCCCGAAGAACGTTTTCC
AATGATGAGCACTTTTAAAGTTCTGCTATGTGGCGCGGTATTATCCCGTATTGACGCCGGGCAAGAGCAA
CTCGGTCGCCGCATACACTATTCTCAGAATGACTTGGTTGAGTACTCACCAGTCACAGAAAAGCATCTTA
CGGATGGCATGACAGTAAGAGAATTATGCAGTGCTGCCATAACCATGAGTGATAACACTGCGGCCAACTT
ACTTCTGACAACGATCGGAGGACCGAAGGAGCTAACCGCTTTTTTGCACAACATGGGGGATCATGTAACT
CGCCTTGATCGTTGGGAACCGGAGCTGAATGAAGCCATACCAAACGACGAGCGTGACACCACGATGCCTG
TAGCAATGGCAACAACGTTGCGCAAACTATTAACTGGCGAACTACTTACTCTAGCTTCCCGGCAACAATT
AATAGACTGGATGGAGGCGGATAAAGTTGCAGGACCACTTCTGCGCTCGGCCCTTCCGGCTGGCTGGTTT
ATTGCTGATAAATCTGGAGCCGGTGAGCGTGGGTCTCGCGGTATCATTGCAGCACTGGGGCCAGATGGTA
AGCCCTCCCGTATCGTAGTTATCTACACGACGGGGAGTCAGGCAACTATGGATGAACGAAATAGACAGAT
CGCTGAGATAGGTGCCTCACTGATTAAGCATTGGTAACTGTCAGACCAAGTTTACTCATATATACTTTAG
ATTGATTTAAAACTTCATTTTTAATTTAAAAGGATCTAGGTGAAGATCCTTTTTGATAATCTCATGACCA
AAATCCCTTAACGTGAGTTTTCGTTCCACTGAGCGTCAGACCCCGTAGAAAAGATCAAAGGATCTTCTTG
AGATCCTTTTTTTCTGCGCGTAATCTGCTGCTTGCAAACAAAAAAACCACCGCTACCAGCGGTGGTTTGT
TTGCCGGATCAAGAGCTACCAACTCTTTTTCCGAAGGTAACTGGCTTCAGCAGAGCGCAGATACCAAATA
CTGTTCTTCTAGTGTAGCCGTAGTTAGGCCACCACTTCAAGAACTCTGTAGCACCGCCTACATACCTCGC
TCTGCTAATCCTGTTACCAGTGGCTGCTGCCAGTGGCGATAAGTCGTGTCTTACCGGGTTGGACTCAAGA
CGATAGTTACCGGATAAGGCGCAGCGGTCGGGCTGAACGGGGGGTTCGTGCACACAGCCCAGCTTGGAGC
GAACGACCTACACCGAACTGAGATACCTACAGCGTGAGCTATGAGAAAGCGCCACGCTTCCCGAAGGGAG
AAAGGCGGACAGGTATCCGGTAAGCGGCAGGGTCGGAACAGGAGAGCGCACGAGGGAGCTTCCAGGGGGA
AACGCCTGGTATCTTTATAGTCCTGTCGGGTTTCGCCACCTCTGACTTGAGCGTCGATTTTTGTGATGCT
CGTCAGGGGGGCGGAGCCTATGGAAAAACGCCAGCAACGCGGCCTTTTTACGGTTCCTGGCCTTTTGCTG
GCCTTTTGCTCACATGTCCTGCAGGCAGCTGCGCGCTCGCTCGCTCACTGAGGCCGCCCGGGCGTCGGGC
GACCTTTGGTCGCCCGGCCTCAGTGAGCGAGCGAGCGCGCAGAGAGGGAGTGGCCAACTCCATCACTAGG
GGTTCCTGCGGCCGCACGCGTAAGCTTTGCAAAGATGGATAAAGTTTTAAACAGAGAGGAATCTTTGCAG
CTAATGGACCTTCTAGGTCTTGAAAGGAGTGGGAATT
